Addgene plasmid #222141: pT3TS-spCas9 ABE-Umax-ex1
Purpose: Adenine base editor with modified TadA variant for extended window for A-to-G base editing in zebrafish
Depositing lab: Gaurav Varshney. Depositing organization: Oklahoma Medical Research Foundation. Publication: ABE-ultramax for high-efficiency biallelic adenine base editing in zebrafish. Qin W, Liang F, Lin SJ, Petree C, Huang K, Zhang Y, Li L, Varshney P, Mourrain P, Liu Y, Varshney GK. Nat Commun. 2024 Jul 4;15(1):5613. doi: 10.1038/s41467-024-49943-1. PubMed 38965236.
Backbone
  Vector backbone: pT3TS
  Backbone size w/o insert (bp): 2800
  Total vector size (bp): 7907
  Vector type: CRISPR ; Zebrafish Expression
Growth in bacteria
  Bacterial resistance: Ampicillin, 100 μg/mL
  Growth temperature: 37°C
  Growth strain: DH5alpha
  Copy number: High Copy
Gene/Insert
  Gene/Insert name: Modified TadA-nSpCas9
  Species: Synthetic
  Promoter: T3
  Tag / fusion protein: Bipartite NLS (N terminal on insert); Bipartite NLS (C terminal on insert)
  Cloning method: Ligation Independent Cloning
  Sequencing primers: 5′ aattaaccctcactaaagg
Terms and licenses: Academic/Nonprofit Terms; Industry Terms: Not Available to Industry
Depositor comments: Modified TadA is located within the Cas9.
How to cite: pT3TS-spCas9 ABE-Umax-ex1 was a gift from Gaurav Varshney (Addgene plasmid # 222141 ; http://n2t.net/addgene:222141 ; RRID:Addgene_222141)
