[The description below was written by a language model from this plasmid's Addgene catalogue record and pLannotate feature annotations shown in this document.]
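Description:
pT3TS-spCas9 ABE-Umax-ex1 is a 7.9 kb in vitro transcription template built on the pT3TS backbone, designed to produce mRNA encoding an adenine base editor for use in zebrafish. It is maintained in E. coli as a high-copy plasmid through a ColE1/pUC-type origin and selected with ampicillin via the β-lactamase (AmpR) gene and its own promoter. An f1 phage origin and remnants of a lac cloning region (lacI and lacZα fragments, CAP site, lac promoter and operator) are carried over from the parental vector, and a T7 promoter sits downstream of the insert in the opposite orientation.

The payload is a synthetic fusion listed as modified TadA-nSpCas9, flanked by bipartite nuclear localization signals at both the N and C termini. According to the depositor's comment, the engineered TadA deaminase domain is embedded within the Cas9 sequence rather than appended to one end. This fits the feature table, where automated annotation labels the whole region of about 4.6 kb as a single Streptococcus pyogenes cas9 coding sequence and does not separately call the TadA domain or the NLSs. A T3 RNA polymerase promoter drives transcription of the cassette, and the open reading frame lies between the Xenopus laevis β-globin 5′ and 3′ untranslated regions, which enhance translation and are commonly used to improve the performance of synthetic mRNA in embryos.

The stated purpose is A-to-G base editing in zebrafish with an extended editing window, conferred by the modified TadA variant. The plasmid encodes no guide RNA, so a targeting guide must be supplied separately.
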