Features (pLannotate 1.2.2; 14 found; start..end, strand, type, name):
      1..589     +  rep_origin     ori: high-copy-number ColE1/pMB1/pBR322/pUC origin of replication
    772..864     +  CDS            lacI (fragment): lac repressor; lacI; The lac repressor binds to the lac operator to inhibit transcription in E. coli. This inhibition can be relieved by adding lactose or isopropyl-β-D-thiogalactopyranoside (IPTG).
    877..898     +  protein_bind   CAP binding site: CAP binding activates transcription in the presence of cAMP. E. coli catabolite activator protein
    913..943     +  promoter       lac promoter: promoter for the E. coli lac operon
    951..967     +  protein_bind   lac operator: The lac repressor binds to the lac operator to inhibit transcription in E. coli. This inhibition can be relieved by adding lactose or isopropyl-β-D-thiogalactopyranoside (IPTG). lac repressor encoded by lacI
   1012..1030    +  promoter       T3 promoter: promoter for bacteriophage T3 RNA polymerase
   1055..1097    +  5'UTR          Xenopus globin 5'-UTR: translational enhancer from the 5'-UTR of the major beta-globin gene of Xenopus laevis
   1188..5810    +  CDS            cas9: CAS9_STRP1 - Also known as csn1 From Streptococcus pyogenes serotype M1.
   5889..6014    +  3'UTR          Xenopus globin 3'-UTR: 3'-UTR of the major beta-globin gene of Xenopus laevis
   6107..6125    -  promoter       T7 promoter: promoter for bacteriophage T7 RNA polymerase
   6128..6285    +  CDS            lacZα (fragment): LacZα fragment of β-galactosidase; lacZ fragment
   6317..6745    -  rep_origin     f1 ori (sequence partly withheld): f1 bacteriophage origin of replication; arrow indicates direction of (+) strand synthesis
   6772..6876    +  promoter       AmpR promoter: bla
   6877..7737    +  CDS            AmpR: β-lactamase; bla; confers resistance to ampicillin, carbenicillin, and related antibiotics
>Addgene plasmid #222141 | pT3TS-spCas9 ABE-Umax-ex1 | addgene full sequence | sequence record 442603 | Addgene NGS Result
TTGAGATCCTTTTTTTCTGCGCGTAATCTGCTGCTTGCAAACAAAAAAACCACCGCTACCAGCGGTGGTT
TGTTTGCCGGATCAAGAGCTACCAACTCTTTTTCCGAAGGTAACTGGCTTCAGCAGAGCGCAGATACCAA
ATACTGTTCTTCTAGTGTAGCCGTAGTTAGGCCACCACTTCAAGAACTCTGTAGCACCGCCTACATACCT
CGCTCTGCTAATCCTGTTACCAGTGGCTGCTGCCAGTGGCGATAAGTCGTGTCTTACCGGGTTGGACTCA
AGACGATAGTTACCGGATAAGGCGCAGCGGTCGGGCTGAACGGGGGGTTCGTGCACACAGCCCAGCTTGG
AGCGAACGACCTACACCGAACTGAGATACCTACAGCGTGAGCTATGAGAAAGCGCCACGCTTCCCGAAGG
GAGAAAGGCGGACAGGTATCCGGTAAGCGGCAGGGTCGGAACAGGAGAGCGCACGAGGGAGCTTCCAGGG
GGAAACGCCTGGTATCTTTATAGTCCTGTCGGGTTTCGCCACCTCTGACTTGAGCGTCGATTTTTGTGAT
GCTCGTCAGGGGGGCGGAGCCTATGGAAAAACGCCAGCAACGCGGCCTTTTTACGGTTCCTGGCCTTTTG
CTGGCCTTTTGCTCACATGTTCTTTCCTGCGTTATCCCCTGATTCTGTGGATAACCGTATTACCGCCTTT
GAGTGAGCTGATACCGCTCGCCGCAGCCGAACGACCGAGCGCAGCGAGTCAGTGAGCGAGGAAGCGGAAG
AGCGCCCAATACGCAAACCGCCTCTCCCCGCGCGTTGGCCGATTCATTAATGCAGCTGGCACGACAGGTT
TCCCGACTGGAAAGCGGGCAGTGAGCGCAACGCAATTAATGTGAGTTAGCTCACTCATTAGGCACCCCAG
GCTTTACACTTTATGCTTCCGGCTCGTATGTTGTGTGGAATTGTGAGCGGATAACAATTTCACACAGGAA
ACAGCTATGACCATGATTACGCCAAGCTCGAAATTAACCCTCACTAAAGGGAACAAAAGCTGGAGCTAAG
CTTGCTTGTTCTTTTTGCAGAAGCTCAGAATAAACGCTCAACTTTGGCAGATCTAACTCGACGCCACCAT
GAAAAGAACTGCAGATGGATCCGAGTTCGAGAGCCCCAAGAAAAAGAGAAAGGTGGGAAGCATGAGCGAT
AAGAAGTATAGCATCGGCCTGGCTATTGGAACTAACTCCGTGGGTTGGGCAGTGATTACAGACGACTACA
AGGTCCCTAGCAAGAAATTTAAGGTGCTGGGTAACACCGACAGGCACAGCATCAAGAAAAATCTGATTGG
AGCCCTGCTGTTCGGTTCTGGAGAGACTGCCGAAGCAACACGCCTGAAAAGAACAGCAAGAAGGCGCTAT
ACCAGAAGGAAGAATAGAATCTGTTACCTGCAGGAGATTTTCTCTAACGAAATGGCTAAGGTGGACGATT
CATTCTTTCATAGGCTGGAGGAAAGTTTCCTGGTCGAGGAAGATAAGAAACACGAGCGCCATCCTATCTT
TGGAAACATTGTGGACGAGGTCGCCTATCACGAAAAATACCCAACCATCTATCATCTGCGCAAGAAACTG
GCTGACTCTACTGATAAAGCCGACCTGAGACTGATCTATCTGGCTCTGGCCCACATGATTAAGTTCAGGG
GTCATTTTCTGATCGAGGGCGATCTGAACCCCGACAATTCCGATGTGGACAAGCTGTTCATCCAGCTGGT
CCAGATTTACAATCAGCTGTTTGAGGAAAACCCTATTAATGCTTCCAGAGTGGACGCAAAAGCTATCCTG
TCAGCCAGGCTGTCCAAGTCACGCAGACTGGAGAACCTGATTGCACAGCTGCCCGGAGAAAAGAGGAACG
GTCTGTTTGGAAATCTGATCGCTCTGAGTCTGGGCCTGACTCCTAACTTCAAAAGCAATTTTGATCTGGC
TGAGGACGCCAAACTGCAGCTGTCAAAGGACACATATGACGATGACCTGGATAACCTGCTGGCACAGATC
GGAGATCAGTACGCTGACCTGTTCCTGGCTGCCAAAAATCTGTCCGACGCAATCCTGCTGTCAGATATTC
TGAGAGTGAACAGCGAGATTACAAAAGCTCCTCTGAGTGCCAGCATGATCAAGAGATATGACGAGCACCA
TCAGGATCTGACCCTGCTGAAGGCTCTGGTCAGGCAGCAGCTGCCAGAGAAGTACAAGGAAATTTTCTTT
GATCAGTCCAAGAACGGCTACGCCGGTTATATCGACGGAGGCGCATCACAGGAGGAATTCTACAAGTTTA
TCAAACCTATTCTGGAGAAGATGGACGGAACTGAGGAACTGCTGGTGAAACTGAATAGAGAGGACCTGCT
GAGGAAGCAGCGCACATTTGATAACGGTTCCATCCCACACCAGATTCATCTGGGAGAGCTGCACGCTATC
CTGAGGCGCCAGGAAGACTTCTACCCCTTTCTGAAAGATAACCGCGAGAAGATCGAAAAAATTCTGACCT
TCAGAATCCCTTACTATGTGGGTCCACTGGCTCGCGGAAACAGCAGATTTGCCTGGATGACTCGCAAATC
CGAGGAAACCATTACTCCTTGGAACTTCGAGGAAGTGGTCGATAAGGGCGCCTCTGCACAGTCCTTCATC
GAGAGAATGACTAATTTTGACAAAAACCTGCCCAATGAGAAAGTGCTGCCTAAGCACTCCCTGCTGTACG
AGTATTTCACTGTCTATAACGAACTGACAAAGGTGAAATACGTCACCGAGGGCATGAGAAAGCCAGCCTT
CCTGTCAGGAGAGCAGAAGAAAGCAATCGTGGATCTGCTGTTTAAAACCAACAGGAAAGTGACTGTCAAG
CAGCTGAAGGAGGACTACTTCAAGAAAATTGAATGCTTCGATTCCGTGGAGATCAGCGGAGTCGAAGACA
GATTTAACGCAAGCCTGGGCGCTTACCACGATCTGCTGAAGATCATTAAGGATAAAGACTTCCTGGACAA
CGAGGAAAATGAGGATATCCTGGAAGACATTGTGCTGACACTGACCCTGTTTGAGGACAGAGGAATGATC
GAGGAAAGACTGAAAACCTATGCTCATCTGTTCGATGACAAGGTGATGAAACAGCTGAAGAGAAGGCGCT
ACACTGGCTGGGGTAGACTGAGCAGGAAGCTGATCAACGGCATTAGGGATAAACAGTCAGGAAAGACAAT
CCTGGACTTTCTGAAAAGTGATGGCTTCGCCAACCGCAATTTTATGCAGCTGATTCACGATGACAGTCTG
ACCTTCAAAGAGGACATCCAGAAGGCTCAGGTGTCTGGACAGGGCCACTCCCTGCATGAGCAGATTGCAA
ACCTGGCTGGAAGCCCAGCCATCAAGAAAGGCATTCTGCAGACAGTGAAAATCGTCGATGAGCTGGTGAA
AGTCATGGGCCATAAGCCCGAAAACATCGTGATTGAGATGGCTCGCGAAAATCAGACAACCCAGAAGGGT
CAGAAGAACAGTAGAGAGAGGATGAAAAGAATCGAGGAAGGCATTAAGGAGCTGGGTAGCCAGATCCTGA
AAGAGCACCCAGTGGAAAACACACAGCTGCAGAATGAGAAGCTGTATCTGTACTATCTGCAGAATGGAAG
AGATATGTACGTGGACCAGGAGCTGGATATTAACAGGCTGTCTGATTACGACGTGGATCATATCGTCCCC
CAGAGTTTCATCAAAGATGACAGCATTGACAACAAGGTGCTGACCAGGTCCGACAAAAACAGAGGAAAAT
CAGATAATGTCCCTAGTGAGGAAGTGGTCAAGAAAATGAAGAACTACTGGAGACAGCTGCTGAATGCCAA
ACTGATCACTCAGAGGAAGTTTGATAACCTGACAAAAGCAGAGCGCGGTGGACTGTCAGAACTGGACAAA
GCTGGATTCATCAAGAGGCAGCTGGTGGAAACACGCCAGATCACTAAACACGTCGCACAGATTCTGGATA
GTCGCATGAACACAAAGTACGATGAGAATGACAAACTGATCAGAGAAGTGAAGGTCATTACCCTGAAGAG
TAAACTGGTCAGCGACTTTAGGAAAGATTTCCAGTTTTATAAGGTCCGCGAGATTAACAATTATCACCAT
GCCCATGACGCATACCTGAACGCCGTGGTCGGTACCGCACTGATCAAGAAATACCCAAAACTGGAGAGCG
AATTCGTGTACGGAGACTATAAGGTGTACGATGTCAGAAAAATGATCGCCAAGTCCGAGCAGGAAATTGG
AAAAGCTACTGCCAAGTATTTCTTTTACTCAAACATCATGAATTTCTTTAAGACAGAGATCACCCTGGCC
AATGGAGAAATCCGCAAAAGGCCCCTGATTGAGACAAACGGAGAGACAGGCGAAATCGTGTGGGACAAAG
GCAGAGATTTTGCAACCGTGAGGAAGGTCCTGAGCATGCCTCAAGTGAATATCGTCAAGAAAACTGAGGT
GCAGACAGGCGGTTTCTCAAAAGAAAGTATTCTGCCAAAACGCAACTCTGATAAGCTGATCGCTAGAAAG
AAAGACTGGGACCCTAAGAAGTATGGAGGCTTTGACTCTCCCACTGTGGCATACTCCGTCCTGGTGGTCG
CTAAGGTGGAGAAGGGCAAAAGCAAGAAACTGAAATCTGTCAAGGAGCTGCTGGGTATCACAATTATGGA
GAGAAGCTCTTTCGAGAAGAACCCAATCGATTTTCTGGAGGCCAAAGGTTATAAGGAAGTGAAGAAAGAC
CTGATCATTAAACTGCCCAAGTACAGTCTGTTTGAGCTGGAAAACGGCAGGAAACGCATGCTGGCAAGCG
CTGGAGAGCTGCAGAAAGGCAATGAACTGGCCCTGCCTTCTAAGTACGTGAACTTCCTGTATCTGGCAAG
CCACTACGAGAAGCTGAAAGGATCTGGAAGCTCCGGTTCTAGTAGCGAAGTCGAGTTTTCACACGAATAC
TGGATGAGACATGCTCTCACACTCGCAAAGAGGGCTAGAGATGAGAGGGAGGTTCCTGTGGGCGCAGTGC
TGGTCCTGAATAACAGGGTTATAGGCGAGGGATGGAACCGCGCAATTGGACTGCATGACCCAACCGCACA
CGCAGAGATTATGGCACTCAGGCAAGGAGGACTGGTCATGCAGAACTATAGACTCATTGACGCCACACTG
TATAGCACCTTCGAGCCTTGTGTGATGTGCGCAGGAGCCATGATCCACAGTAGGATCGGTAGAGTCGTGT
TTGGAGTTAGAAACTCAAAGCGCGGAGCTGCCGGCAGTCTGATGAATGTTCTGAACTACCCAGGAATGAA
TCATAGGGTCGAGATCACCGAAGGCATTCTGGCCGACGAATGTGCCGCTCTGCTGTGCGATTTCTACAGA
ATGCCAAGACGGGTTTTCAACGCTCAGAAGAAAGCCCAGTCTTCCATTAATGCCCGAACGCCAGAGGATA
ACGAACAGAAACAGCTGTTTGTGGAGCAGCACAAGCATTATCTGGACGAGATCATTGAACAGATTAGCGA
GTTCTCTAAAAGAGTGATCCTGGCCGACGCAAATCTGGATAAGGTCCTGTCTGCTTACAACAAACACAGA
GATAAGCCCATCAGGGAGCAGGCCGAAAATATCATTCATCTGTTCACTCTGACAAACCTGGGCGCACCTG
CAGCTTTCAAGTACTTCGACACTACAATCGATAGAAAGAGGTACACCTCCACTAAGGAGGTGCTGGACGC
TACACTGATCCATCAGAGTATTACCGGCCTGTACGAAACAAGGATTGACCTGTCTCAGCTGGGTGGCGAC
AAAAGAACTGCAGATGGATCCGAGTTCGAGAGCCCCAAGAAAAAGAGAAAGGTGTGACCGCGGATCTGGT
TACCACTAAACCAGCCTCAAGAACACCCGAATGGAGTCTCTAAGCTACATAATACCAACTTACACTTTAC
AAAATGTTGTCCCCCAAAATGTAGCCATTCGTATCTGCTCCTAATAAAAAGAAAGTTTCTTCACAWWMWA
AAAAAAAAAAAAAAAAAAAAAAAAAAAAAAAAAAAAMMCCCCCCCCCCTGCAGGGCCAAGTCGGCCTCTA
GAGGTACCCAATTCGCCCTATAGTGAGTCGTATTACAATTCACTGGCCGTCGTTTTACAACGTCGTGACT
GGGAAAACCCTGGCGTTACCCAACTTAATCGCCTTGCAGCACATCCCCCTTTCGCCAGCTGGCGTAATAG
CGAAGAGGCCCGCACCGATCGCCCTTCCCAACAGTTGCGCAGCCTGAATGGCGAATGGCAAATTGTAAGC
GTTAATATTTTGTTAAAATTCGCGTTAAATTTTTGTTAAATCAGCTCATTTTTTAACCAATAGGCCGAAA
TCGGCAAAATCCCTTATAAATCAAAAGAATAGACCGAGATAGGGT
[37 nt withheld, positions 6416-6452]
AAAGAACGTGGACTCCAACGTCAAAGG
[49 nt withheld, positions 6480-6528]
T
[91 nt withheld, positions 6530-6620]
G
[124 nt withheld, positions 6622-6745]
CAGGTGGCACTTTTCGGGGAAATGTGCGCGGAACCCCTATTTGTTTATTTTTCTAAATACATTCAAATAT
GTATCTGCTCATGAGACAATAACCCTGATAAATGCTTCAATAATATTGAAAAAGGAAGAGTATGAGTATT
CAACATTTCCGTGTCGCCCTTATTCCCCTTTTTGCGGCATTTTGCCTTCCTGTTTTTGCTCACCCAGAAA
CGCTGGTGAAAGTAAAAGATGCTGAAGATCAGTTGGGTGCACGAGTGGGTTACATCGAACTGGATCTCAA
CAGCGGTAAGATCCTTGAGAGTTTTCGCCCCGAAGAACGTTTTCCAATGATGAGCACTTTTAAAGTTCTG
CTATGTGGCGCGGTATTATCCCGTATTGACGCCGGGCAAGAGCAACTCGGTCGCCGCATACACTATTCTC
AGAATGACTTGGTTGAGTACTCACCAGTCACAGAAAAGCATCTTACGGATGGCATGACAGTAAGAGAATT
ATGCAGTGCTGCCATAACCATGAGTGATAACACTGCGGCCAACTTACTTCTGACAACGATCGGAGGACCG
AAGGAGCTAACCGCTTTTTTGCACAACATGGGGGATCATGTAACTCGCCTTGATCGTTGGGAACCGGAGC
TGAATGAAGCCATACCAAACGACGAGCGTGACACCACGATGCCTGTAGCAATGGCAACAACGTTGCGCAA
ACTATTAACTGGCGAACTACTTACTCTAGCTTCCCGGCAACAATTAATAGACTGGATGGAGGCGGATAAA
GTTGCAGGACCACTTCTGCGCTCGGCCCTTCCGGCTGGCTGGTTTATTGCTGATAAATCTGGAGCCGGTG
AGCGTGGGTCTCGCGGTATCATTGCAGCACTGGGGCCAGATGGTAAGCCCTCCCGTATCGTAGTTATCTA
CACGACGGGGAGTCAGGCAACTATGGATGAACGAAATAGACAGATCGCTGAGATAGGTGCCTCACTGATT
AAGCATTGGTAACTGTCAGACCAAGTTTACTCATATATACTTTAGATTGATTTAAAACTTCATTTTTAAT
TTAAAAGGATCTAGGTGAAGATCCTTTTTGATAATCTCATGACCAAAATCCCTTAACGTGAGTTTTCGTT
CCACTGAGCGTCAGACCCCGTAGAAAAGATCAAAGGATCTTC
